>Addgene plasmid #123230 | pDEST-CMV mCherry-GFP-LC3B WT | addgene full sequence | sequence record 244035 | Addgene NGS Result
TCGACGGATCGGGAGATCTCCCGATCCCCTATGGTGCACTCTCAGTACAATCTGCTCTGATGCCGCATAG
TTAAGCCAGTATCTGCTCCCTGCTTGTGTGTTGGAGGTCGCTGAGTAGTGCGCGAGCAAAATTTAAGCTA
CAACAAGGCAAGGCTTGACCGACAATTGCATGAAGAATCTGCTTAGGGTTAGGCGTTTTGCGCTGCTTCG
CGATGTACGGGCCAGATATACGCGTTGACATTGATTATTGACTAGTTATTAATAGTAATCAATTACGGGG
TCATTAGTTCATAGCCCATATATGGAGTTCCGCGTTACATAACTTACGGTAAATGGCCCGCCTGGCTGAC
CGCCCAACGACCCCCGCCCATTGACGTCAATAATGACGTATGTTCCCATAGTAACGCCAATAGGGACTTT
CCATTGACGTCAATGGGTGGAGTATTTACGGTAAACTGCCCACTTGGCAGTACATCAAGTGTATCATATG
CCAAGTACGCCCCCTATTGACGTCAATGACGGTAAATGGCCCGCCTGGCATTATGCCCAGTACATGACCT
TATGGGACTTTCCTACTTGGCAGTACATCTACGTATTAGTCATCGCTATTACCATGGTGATGCGGTTTTG
GCAGTACATCAATGGGCGTGGATAGCGGTTTGACTCACGGGGATTTCCAAGTCTCCACCCCATTGACGTC
AATGGGAGTTTGTTTTGGCACCAAAATCAACGGGACTTTCCAAAATGTCGTAACAACTCCGCCCCATTGA
CGCAAATGGGCGGTAGGCGTGTACGGTGGGAGGTCTATATAAGCAGAGCTCGTTTAGTGAACCGTCACAA
TTGATCTGGTACCGCCACCATGGTGAGCAAGGGCGAGGAGGATAACATGGCCATCATCAAGGAGTTCATG
CGCTTCAAGGTGCACATGGAGGGCTCCGTGAACGGCCACGAGTTCGAGATCGAGGGCGAGGGCGAGGGCC
GCCCCTACGAGGGCACCCAGACCGCCAAGCTGAAGGTGACCAAGGGTGGCCCCCTGCCCTTCGCCTGGGA
CATCCTGTCCCCTCAGTTCATGTACGGCTCCAAGGCCTACGTGAAGCACCCCGCCGACATCCCCGACTAC
TTGAAGCTGTCCTTCCCCGAGGGCTTCAAGTGGGAGCGCGTGATGAACTTCGAGGACGGCGGCGTGGTGA
CCGTGACCCAGGACTCCTCCCTGCAGGACGGCGAGTTCATCTACAAGGTGAAGCTGCGCGGCACCAACTT
CCCCTCCGACGGCCCCGTAATGCAGAAGAAGACCATGGGCTGGGAGGCCTCCTCCGAGCGGATGTACCCC
GAGGACGGCGCCCTGAAGGGCGAGATCAAGCAGAGGCTGAAGCTGAAGGACGGCGGCCACTACGACGCTG
AGGTCAAGACCACCTACAAGGCCAAGAAGCCCGTGCAGCTGCCCGGCGCCTACAACGTCAACATCAAGTT
GGACATCACCTCCCACAACGAGGACTACACCATCGTGGAACAGTACGAACGCGCCGAGGGCCGCCACTCC
ACCGGCGGCATGGACGAGCTGTACAAGTCCGGACTCAGATCCGCTGGCCCAGGAACAAGTTTGTACAAAA
AAGCAGGCTTTCCGGTCGCCACCATGGTGAGCAAGGGCGAGGAGCTGTTCACCGGGGTGGTGCCCATCCT
GGTCGAGCTGGACGGCGACGTAAACGGCCACAAGTTCAGCGTGTCCGGCGAGGGCGAGGGCGATGCCACC
TACGGCAAGCTGACCCTGAAGTTCATCTGCACCACCGGCAAGCTGCCCGTGCCCTGGCCCACCCTCGTGA
CCACCCTGACCTACGGCGTGCAGTGCTTCAGCCGCTACCCCGACCACATGAAGCAGCACGACTTCTTCAA
GTCCGCCATGCCCGAAGGCTACGTCCAGGAGCGCACCATCTTCTTCAAGGACGACGGCAACTACAAGACC
CGCGCCGAGGTGAAGTTCGAGGGCGACACCCTGGTGAACCGCATCGAGCTGAAGGGCATCGACTTCAAGG
AGGACGGCAACATCCTGGGGCACAAGCTGGAGTACAACTACAACAGCCACAACGTCTATATCATGGCCGA
CAAGCAGAAGAACGGCATCAAGGTGAACTTCAAGATCCGCCACAACATCGAGGACGGCAGCGTGCAGCTC
GCCGACCACTACCAGCAGAACACCCCCATCGGCGACGGCCCCGTGCTGCTGCCCGACAACCACTACCTGA
GCACCCAGTCCGCCCTGAGCAAAGACCCCAACGAGAAGCGCGATCACATGGTCCTGCTGGAGTTCGTGAC
CGCCGCCGGGATCACTCACGGCATGGACGAGCTCTACAAAAGCGGTTCCGGACCGGATCAAACAAGTTTG
TACAAAAAAGCAGGCTTAATGCCGTCGGAGAAGACCTTCAAGCAGCGGCGCACCTTCGAACAAAGAGTAG
AAGATGTCCGACTTATTCGAGAGCAGCATCCAACCAAAATCCCGGTGATAATAGAACGATACAAGGGTGA
GAAGCAGCTTCCTGTTCTGGATAAAACAAAGTTCCTTGTACCTGACCATGTCAACATGAGTGAGCTCATC
AAGATAATTAGAAGGCGCTTACAGCTCAATGCTAATCAGGCCTTCTTCCTGTTGGTGAACGGACACAGCA
TGGTCAGCGTCTCCACACCAATCTCAGAGGTGTATGAGAGTGAGAAAGATGAAGATGGATTCCTGTACAT
GGTCTATGCCTCCCAGGAGACGTTCGGGATGAAATTGTCAGTGTAATACCCAGCTTTCTTGTACAAAGTG
GTGATAATTAATTAAGATAAACCCGCTGATCAGCCTCGACTGTGCCTTCTAGTTGCCAGCCATCTGTTGT
TTGCCCCTCCCCCGTGCCTTCCTTGACCCTGGAAGGTGCCACTCCCACTGTCCTTTCCTAATAAAATGAG
GAAATTGCATCGCATTGTCTGAGTAGGTGTCATTCTATTCTGGGGGGTGGGGTGGGGCAGGACAGCAAGG
GGGAGGATTGGGAAGACAATAGCAGGCATGCTGGGGATGCGGTGGGCTCTATGGCTTCTGAGGCGGAAAG
AACCAGCTGGGGCTCTAGGGGGTATCCCC
[124 nt withheld, positions 3110-3233]
C
[91 nt withheld, positions 3235-3325]
A
[49 nt withheld, positions 3327-3375]
CCTTTGACGTTGGAGTCCACGTTCTTT
[37 nt withheld, positions 3403-3439]
ACCCTATCTCGGTCTATTCTTTTGATTTATAAGGGATTTTGCCGATTTCGGCCTATTGGTTAAAAAATGA
GCTGATTTAACAAAAATTTAACGCGAATTAATTCTGTGGAATGTGTGTCAGTTAGGGTGTGGAAAGTCCC
CAGGCTCCCCAGCAGGCAGAAGTATGCAAAGCATGCATCTCAATTAGTCAGCAACCAGGTGTGGAAAGTC
CCCAGGCTCCCCAGCAGGCAGAAGTATGCAAAGCATGCATCTCAATTAGTCAGCAACCATAGTCCCGCCC
CTAACTCCGCCCATCCCGCCCCTAACTCCGCCCAGTTCCGCCCATTCTCCGCCCCATGGCTGACTAATTT
TTTTTATTTATGCAGAGGCCGAGGCCGCCTCTGCCTCTGAGCTATTCCAGAAGTAGTGAGGAGGCTTTTT
TGGAGGCCTAGGCTTTTGCAAAAAGCTCCCGGGAGCTTGTATATCCATTTTCGGATCTGATCAAGAGACA
GGATGAGGATCGTTTCGCATGATTGAACAAGATGGATTGCACGCAGGTTCTCCGGCCGCTTGGGTGGAGA
GGCTATTCGGCTATGACTGGGCACAACAGACAATCGGCTGCTCTGATGCCGCCGTGTTCCGGCTGTCAGC
GCAGGGGCGCCCGGTTCTTTTTGTCAAGACCGACCTGTCCGGTGCCCTGAATGAACTGCAGGACGAGGCA
GCGCGGCTATCGTGGCTGGCCACGACGGGCGTTCCTTGCGCAGCTGTGCTCGACGTTGTCACTGAAGCGG
GAAGGGACTGGCTGCTATTGGGCGAAGTGCCGGGGCAGGATCTCCTGTCATCTCACCTTGCTCCTGCCGA
GAAAGTATCCATCATGGCTGATGCAATGCGGCGGCTGCATACGCTTGATCCGGCTACCTGCCCATTCGAC
CACCAAGCGAAACATCGCATCGAGCGAGCACGTACTCGGATGGAAGCCGGTCTTGTCGATCAGGATGATC
TGGACGAAGAGCATCAGGGGCTCGCGCCAGCCGAACTGTTCGCCAGGCTCAAGGCGCGCATGCCCGACGG
CGAGGATCTCGTCGTGACCCATGGCGATGCCTGCTTGCCGAATATCATGGTGGAAAATGGCCGCTTTTCT
GGATTCATCGACTGTGGCCGGCTGGGTGTGGCGGACCGCTATCAGGACATAGCGTTGGCTACCCGTGATA
TTGCTGAAGAGCTTGGCGGCGAATGGGCTGACCGCTTCCTCGTGCTTTACGGTATCGCCGCTCCCGATTC
GCAGCGCATCGCCTTCTATCGCCTTCTTGACGAGTTCTTCTGAGCGGGACTCTGGGGTTCGAAATGACCG
ACCAAGCGACGCCCAACCTGCCATCACGAGATTTCGATTCCACCGCCGCCTTCTATGAAAGGTTGGGCTT
CGGAATCGTTTTCCGGGACGCCGGCTGGATGATCCTCCAGCGCGGGGATCTCATGCTGGAGTTCTTCGCC
CACCCCAACTTGTTTATTGCAGCTTATAATGGTTACAAATAAAGCAATAGCATCACAAATTTCACAAATA
AAGCATTTTTTTCACTGCATTCTAGTTGTGGTTTGTCCAAACTCATCAATGTATCTTATCATGTCTGTAT
ACCGTCGACCTCTAGCTAGAGCTTGGCGTAATCATGGTCATAGCTGTTTCCTGTGTGAAATTGTTATCCG
CTCACAATTCCACACAACATACGAGCCGGAAGCATAAAGTGTAAAGCCTGGGGTGCCTAATGAGTGAGCT
AACTCACATTAATTGCGTTGCGCTCACTGCCCGCTTTCCAGTCGGGAAACCTGTCGTGCCAGCTGCATTA
ATGAATCGGCCAACGCGCGGGGAGAGGCGGTTTGCGTATTGGGCGCTCTTCCGCTTCCTCGCTCACTGAC
TCGCTGCGCTCGGTCGTTCGGCTGCGGCGAGCGGTATCAGCTCACTCAAAGGCGGTAATACGGTTATCCA
CAGAATCAGGGGATAACGCAGGAAAGAACATGTGAGCAAAAGGCCAGCAAAAGGCCAGGAACCGTAAAAA
GGCCGCGTTGCTGGCGTTTTTCCATAGGCTCCGCCCCCCTGACGAGCATCACAAAAATCGACGCTCAAGT
CAGAGGTGGCGAAACCCGACAGGACTATAAAGATACCAGGCGTTTCCCCCTGGAAGCTCCCTCGTGCGCT
CTCCTGTTCCGACCCTGCCGCTTACCGGATACCTGTCCGCCTTTCTCCCTTCGGGAAGCGTGGCGCTTTC
TCATAGCTCACGCTGTAGGTATCTCAGTTCGGTGTAGGTCGTTCGCTCCAAGCTGGGCTGTGTGCACGAA
CCCCCCGTTCAGCCCGACCGCTGCGCCTTATCCGGTAACTATCGTCTTGAGTCCAACCCGGTAAGACACG
ACTTATCGCCACTGGCAGCAGCCACTGGTAACAGGATTAGCAGAGCGAGGTATGTAGGCGGTGCTACAGA
GTTCTTGAAGTGGTGGCCTAACTACGGCTACACTAGAAGAACAGTATTTGGTATCTGCGCTCTGCTGAAG
CCAGTTACCTTCGGAAAAAGAGTTGGTAGCTCTTGATCCGGCAAACAAACCACCGCTGGTAGCGGTGGTT
TTTTTGTTTGCAAGCAGCAGATTACGCGCAGAAAAAAAGGATCTCAAGAAGATCCTTTGATCTTTTCTAC
GGGGTCTGACGCTCAGTGGAACGAAAACTCACGTTAAGGGATTTTGGTCATGAGATTATCAAAAAGGATC
TTCACCTAGATCCTTTTAAATTAAAAATGAAGTTTTAAATCAATCTAAAGTATATATGAGTAAACTTGGT
CTGACAGTTACCAATGCTTAATCAGTGAGGCACCTATCTCAGCGATCTGTCTATTTCGTTCATCCATAGT
TGCCTGACTCCCCGTCGTGTAGATAACTACGATACGGGAGGGCTTACCATCTGGCCCCAGTGCTGCAATG
ATACCGCGAGACCCACGCTCACCGGCTCCAGATTTATCAGCAATAAACCAGCCAGCCGGAAGGGCCGAGC
GCAGAAGTGGTCCTGCAACTTTATCCGCCTCCATCCAGTCTATTAATTGTTGCCGGGAAGCTAGAGTAAG
TAGTTCGCCAGTTAATAGTTTGCGCAACGTTGTTGCCATTGCTACAGGCATCGTGGTGTCACGCTCGTCG
TTTGGTATGGCTTCATTCAGCTCCGGTTCCCAACGATCAAGGCGAGTTACATGATCCCCCATGTTGTGCA
AAAAAGCGGTTAGCTCCTTCGGTCCTCCGATCGTTGTCAGAAGTAAGTTGGCCGCAGTGTTATCACTCAT
GGTTATGGCAGCACTGCATAATTCTCTTACTGTCATGCCATCCGTAAGATGCTTTTCTGTGACTGGTGAG
TACTCAACCAAGTCATTCTGAGAATAGTGTATGCGGCGACCGAGTTGCTCTTGCCCGGCGTCAATACGGG
ATAATACCGCGCCACATAGCAGAACTTTAAAAGTGCTCATCATTGGAAAACGTTCTTCGGGGCGAAAACT
CTCAAGGATCTTACCGCTGTTGAGATCCAGTTCGATGTAACCCACTCGTGCACCCAACTGATCTTCAGCA
TCTTTTACTTTCACCAGCGTTTCTGGGTGAGCAAAAACAGGAAGGCAAAATGCCGCAAAAAAGGGAATAA
GGGCGACACGGAAATGTTGAATACTCATACTCTTCCTTTTTCAATATTATTGAAGCATTTATCAGGGTTA
TTGTCTCATGAGCGGATACATATTTGAATGTATTTAGAAAAATAAACAAATAGGGGTTCCGCGCACATTT
CCCCGAAAAGTGCCACCTGACG
Features (pLannotate 1.2.2; 23 found; start..end, strand, type, name):
     30..82      -  misc_feature   bom (fragment): basis of mobility region from pBR322
    237..616     +  enhancer       CMV enhancer: human cytomegalovirus immediate early enhancer
    617..820     +  promoter       CMV promoter: human cytomegalovirus (CMV) immediate early promoter
    860..1567    +  CDS            mCherry: mCherry is a basic (constitutively fluorescent) red fluorescent protein published in 2004, derived from Discosoma sp.. It is reported to be a very rapidly-maturing monomer with low acid sensitivity.
   1595..1619    +  protein_bind   attB1: mutant version of attB; recombination site for the Gateway® BP reaction BP Clonase™
   1634..2350    +  CDS            EGFP: EGFP is a basic (constitutively fluorescent) green fluorescent protein published in 1996, derived from Aequorea victoria. It is reported to be a rapidly-maturing weak dimer with moderate acid sensitivity.
   2372..2396    +  protein_bind   attB1: mutant version of attB; recombination site for the Gateway® BP reaction BP Clonase™
   2399..2773    +  CDS            MAP1LC3B: MLP3B_HUMAN - Also known as MAP1ALC3. Experimental evidence at protein level: Swiss-Prot protein existence level 1. Ubiquitin-like modifier involved in formation of autophagosomal vacuoles (autophagosomes). Plays a role in mitophagy which contributes to regulate mitochondrial quantity and quality by eliminating the mitochondria to a basal level to fulfill cellular energy requirements and preventing excess ROS production (PubMed:28017329). While LC3s are involved in elongation of the phagophore membrane, the GABARAP/GATE-16 subfamily is essential for a later stage in autophagosome maturation. P
   2778..2802    -  protein_bind   attB2: mutant version of attB; recombination site for the Gateway® BP reaction BP Clonase™
   2840..3064    +  polyA_signal   bGH poly(A) signal: bovine growth hormone polyadenylation signal
   3068..3089    +  promoter       SV40 promoter (fragment): SV40 enhancer and early promoter
   3110..3538    +  rep_origin     f1 ori (sequence partly withheld): f1 bacteriophage origin of replication; arrow indicates direction of (+) strand synthesis
   3552..3881    +  promoter       SV40 promoter: SV40 enhancer and early promoter
   3948..4739    +  CDS            neo: KKA2_KLEPN - Also known as kan, nptII. Experimental evidence at protein level: Swiss-Prot protein existence level 1. Resistance to kanamycin, neomycin, paromomycin, ribostamycin, butirosin and gentamicin B. From Klebsiella pneumoniae.
   4763..4921    +  CDS            ble (fragment): BLE_KLEPN - Experimental evidence at protein level: Swiss-Prot protein existence level 1. Binding protein with a strong affinity to the bleomycin family of antibiotics. Binds to CL990; an antimitotic-antibiotic compound. From Klebsiella pneumoniae.
   4916..5037    +  polyA_signal   SV40 poly(A) signal: SV40 polyadenylation signal
   5110..5126    -  protein_bind   lac operator: The lac repressor binds to the lac operator to inhibit transcription in E. coli. This inhibition can be relieved by adding lactose or isopropyl-β-D-thiogalactopyranoside (IPTG). lac repressor encoded by lacI
   5134..5164    -  promoter       lac promoter: promoter for the E. coli lac operon
   5179..5200    -  protein_bind   CAP binding site: CAP binding activates transcription in the presence of cAMP. E. coli catabolite activator protein
   5213..5305    -  CDS            lacI (fragment): lac repressor; lacI; The lac repressor binds to the lac operator to inhibit transcription in E. coli. This inhibition can be relieved by adding lactose or isopropyl-β-D-thiogalactopyranoside (IPTG).
   5488..6076    -  rep_origin     ori: high-copy-number ColE1/pMB1/pBR322/pUC origin of replication
   6247..7107    -  CDS            AmpR: β-lactamase; bla; confers resistance to ampicillin, carbenicillin, and related antibiotics
   7108..7212    -  promoter       AmpR promoter: bla
