[The description below was written by a language model from this plasmid's Addgene catalogue record and pLannotate feature annotations shown in this document.]
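Description:
pDEST-CMV mCherry-GFP-LC3B WT is a mammalian expression plasmid of about 7.2 kb, made by Gateway recombination of human MAP1LC3B (LC3B) into the pDEST-CMV-N-Tandem-mCherry-EGFP destination backbone. It is maintained in E. coli through a high-copy ColE1/pUC-type origin and an ampicillin resistance gene (β-lactamase under its own promoter). An f1 origin and remnants of lac regulatory sequence are also present. For selection in mammalian cells, an SV40 early promoter drives a neomycin phosphotransferase gene followed by an SV40 polyadenylation signal, which allows G418 selection of stable lines.

The expression cassette uses the CMV immediate-early enhancer and promoter to drive high-level transcription of a single fusion reading frame, terminated by the bovine growth hormone polyadenylation signal. This frame encodes mCherry, then EGFP, then wild-type LC3B at the C-terminus. Short attB-type Gateway scars lie between the modules, with attB1 and attB2 flanking the LC3B insert. Keeping both fluorescent proteins at the N-terminus leaves the LC3B C-terminus free for ATG4 protease processing and subsequent lipidation, the steps that attach LC3B to autophagosomal membranes.

The construct serves as a tandem fluorescent reporter for autophagosomes. As annotated, EGFP is moderately acid-sensitive and mCherry has low acid sensitivity. Non-acidic autophagosomes are therefore expected to show both colours, whereas acidified compartments formed after lysosomal fusion retain mainly the red signal, giving a readout of autophagic flux. The associated study examined human ATG4 isoform redundancy in LC3/GABARAP processing, and the "WT" label marks the unmutated LC3B form.
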