Addgene plasmid #123230: pDEST-CMV mCherry-GFP-LC3B WT
Purpose: Expresses mCherry-EGFP-LC3B wild-type in mammalian cells. Fluorescent tandem reporter for autophagosomes. High expression driven by CMV promoter.
Depositing lab: Robin Ketteler. Depositing organization: University College London. Publication: Redundancy of human ATG4 protease isoforms in autophagy and LC3/GABARAP processing revealed in cells. Agrotis A, Pengo N, Burden JJ, Ketteler R. Autophagy. 2019 Jan 21. doi: 10.1080/15548627.2019.1569925. PubMed 30661429.
Backbone
  Vector backbone: pDEST-CMV-N-Tandem-mCherry-EGFP
  Backbone size w/o insert (bp): 7000
  Vector type: Mammalian Expression
  Selectable markers: Neomycin (select with G418)
Growth in bacteria
  Bacterial resistance: Ampicillin, 100 μg/mL
  Growth temperature: 37°C
  Growth strain: DH5alpha
  Copy number: High Copy
Gene/Insert
  Gene/Insert name: Microtubule-associated proteins 1A/1B light chain 3B
  Species: H. sapiens (human)
  Insert size (bp): 378
  GenBank ID: NM_022818.4
  Entrez Gene: MAP1LC3B (a.k.a. ATG8F, LC3B, MAP1A/1BLC3, MAP1LC3B-a)
  Promoter: CMV
  Tag / fusion protein: mCherry (N terminal on backbone); EGFP (N terminal on backbone)
  Cloning method: Gateway Cloning
  Sequencing primers: 5′ EGFP C F; 3′ BGH Reverse
Terms and licenses: Academic/Nonprofit Terms; Industry Terms: Not Available to Industry
How to cite: pDEST-CMV mCherry-GFP-LC3B WT was a gift from Robin Ketteler (Addgene plasmid # 123230 ; http://n2t.net/addgene:123230 ; RRID:Addgene_123230)
